>Addgene plasmid #36349 | pSMP-SMYD2_1 | depositor partial sequence | sequence record 45506 | hairpin
TGCTGTTGACAGTGAGCGCAGGATTCTGGCCAAACAGAAATAGTGAAGCCACAGATGTATTTCTGTTTGG
CCAGAATCCTTTGCCTACTGCCTCGGA
