>Addgene plasmid #36349 | pSMP-SMYD2_1 | addgene partial sequence | sequence record 46571 | pSMP-F (5' TACATCGTGACCTGGGAAG 3')
AGCCCTTTGTACACCCTAAGCCTCCGCCTCCTCTTCCTCCATCCGCCCCGTCTCTCCCCCTTGAACCTCC
TCGTTCGACCCCGCCTCGATCCTCCCTTTATCCAGCCCTCACTCCTTCTCTAGGCGCCGGAATTAGATCT
CTCGACTAGGGATAACAGGGTAATTGTTTGAATGAGGCTTCAGTACTTTACAGAATCGTTGCCTGCACAT
CTTGGAAACACTTGCTGGGATTACTTCTTCAGGTTAACCCAACAGAAGGCTCGAGAAGGTATATTGCTGT
TGACAGTGAGCGCAGGATTCTGGCCAAACAGAAATAGTGAAGCCACAGATGTATTTCTGTTTGGCCAGAA
TCCTTTGCCTACTGCCTCGGAATTCAAGGGGCTACTTTAGGAGCAATTATCTTGTTTACTAAAACTGAAT
ACCTTGCTATCTCTTTGATACATTTTTACAAAGCTGAATTAAAATGGTATAAATTAAATCACTTTTTTCA
ATTGGAAGACTAATGCGTTTAAACACGCGGCGACGCGTTCTACCGGGTAGGGGAGGCGCTTTTCCCAAGG
CAGTCTGGAGCATGCGCTTTAGCAGCCCCGCTGGGCACTTGGCGCTACACAAGTGGCCTCTGGCCTCGCA
CACATTCCACATCCACCGGTAGGCGCCAACCGGCTCCGTTCTTTGGTGGCCCCTTCGCGCCACCTTCTAC
TCCTCCCCTAGTCAGGAAGTTCCCCCCCGCCCCGCAGCTCGCGTCGTGCAGGACGTGACAAATGGAAGTA
GCACGTCTCACTAGTCTCGTGCAGATGGACAGCACCGCTGAGCAATG
