[The description below was written by a language model from this plasmid's Addgene catalogue record.]
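Description:
pSMP-SMYD2_1 is a retroviral RNA interference plasmid built on the pSMP backbone (about 6.7 kb without insert) and designed to knock down human SMYD2, a gene also known as KMT3C, HSKM-B or ZMYND14 that encodes a SET and MYND domain-containing lysine methyltransferase. The vector is classed as a mammalian expression, retroviral and RNAi construct. As a retroviral vector, it is meant to be packaged into viral particles that deliver the shRNA cassette into target cells, where it integrates stably. In bacteria it is maintained as a high-copy plasmid under ampicillin selection. Transduced mammalian cells can be selected with puromycin.

The payload is a single short hairpin RNA directed against a 19-nucleotide target in the human SMYD2 transcript. It was cloned by restriction digestion between XhoI and EcoRI sites, both of which remain intact, so the hairpin can be excised or exchanged. The "_1" suffix suggests that this is one of several hairpins made against the same gene, although the record does not list the others. The record also does not state which promoter drives the hairpin or the puromycin marker, whether the hairpin sits in a microRNA-type scaffold, or which origin of replication is used, and no feature table is available to confirm these elements.

The associated publication examines chromatin-modifying enzymes as modulators of cellular reprogramming. This indicates that the construct was used for loss-of-function testing of SMYD2 in that setting, and it is suitable more generally for stable SMYD2 knockdown in human cells.
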