Addgene plasmid #36349: pSMP-SMYD2_1
Depositing lab: George Daley. Depositing organization: Boston Children's Hospital. Publication: Chromatin-modifying enzymes as modulators of reprogramming. Onder TT, Kara N, Cherry A, Sinha AU, Zhu N, Bernt KM, Cahan P, Marcarci BO, Unternaehrer J, Gupta PB, Lander ES, Armstrong SA, Daley GQ. Nature. 2012 Mar 4;483(7391):598-602. doi: 10.1038/nature10953. PubMed 22388813.
Backbone
  Vector backbone: pSMP
  Backbone manufacturer: Steve Elledge
  Backbone size w/o insert (bp): 6699
  Vector type: Mammalian Expression, Retroviral, RNAi
  Selectable markers: Puromycin
Growth in bacteria
  Bacterial resistance: Ampicillin, 100 μg/mL
  Growth temperature: 30°C
  Growth strain: Stbl3
  Copy number: High Copy
Gene/Insert
  Gene/Insert name: SMYD2
  gRNA/shRNA sequence: GGATTCTGGCCAAACAGAA
  Species: H. sapiens (human)
  Entrez Gene: SMYD2 (a.k.a. HSKM-B, KMT3C, ZMYND14)
  Cloning method: Restriction Enzyme; 5′ cloning site XhoI (not destroyed); 3′ cloning site EcoRI (not destroyed)
  Sequencing primers: 5′ pSMP-F
Terms and licenses: Academic/Nonprofit Terms; Industry Terms: Not Available to Industry
How to cite: pSMP-SMYD2_1 was a gift from George Daley (Addgene plasmid # 36349 ; http://n2t.net/addgene:36349 ; RRID:Addgene_36349)
